Addgene plasmid #8760: 3226 pSFFV-neo Bad S112A S136A
Depositing lab: Stanley Korsmeyer. Depositing organization: Dana-Farber Cancer Institute. Publication: p70S6 kinase signals cell survival as well as growth, inactivating the pro-apoptotic molecule BAD. Harada H, Andersen JS, Mann M, Terada N, Korsmeyer SJ. Proc Natl Acad Sci U S A 2001 Aug 14;98(17):9666-70. Epub 2001 Aug 7. 10.1073/pnas.171301998 PubMed 11493700.
Backbone
  Vector backbone: pSFFV-neo
  Backbone size w/o insert (bp): 7200
  Vector type: Mammalian Expression
  Selectable markers: Neomycin (select with G418)
Growth in bacteria
  Bacterial resistance: Ampicillin, 100 μg/mL
  Growth temperature: 37°C
  Growth strain: XL1 Blue
  Copy number: High Copy
Gene/Insert
  Gene/Insert name: Bad
  Species: M. musculus (mouse)
  Insert size (bp): 225
  Mutation: S112A, S136A
  GenBank ID: NM_007522
  Entrez Gene: Bad (a.k.a. AI325008, Bbc2)
  Cloning method: Restriction Enzyme; 5′ cloning site EcoRI (not destroyed); 3′ cloning site EcoRI (not destroyed)
  Sequencing primers: 5′ na; 3′ SFFV-F
Terms and licenses: Academic/Nonprofit Terms; Industry Terms: Not Available to Industry
How to cite: 3226 pSFFV-neo Bad S112A S136A was a gift from Stanley Korsmeyer (Addgene plasmid # 8760 ; http://n2t.net/addgene:8760 ; RRID:Addgene_8760)
