[The description below was written by a language model from this plasmid's Addgene catalogue record.]
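Description:
3226 pSFFV-neo Bad S112A S136A is a mammalian expression plasmid built on the pSFFV-neo backbone, listed at about 7.2 kb without insert. It is maintained in E. coli as a high-copy plasmid under ampicillin selection. It also carries a neomycin resistance marker, so transfected mammalian cells can be selected with G418, for example to derive stable lines. The record does not list individual regulatory elements. The backbone name and the SFFV sequencing primer suggest that expression is driven by the spleen focus-forming virus long terminal repeat, a strong promoter often used in haematopoietic cells, but this is an inference from the name rather than a stated feature.

The insert is mouse Bad, which encodes a pro-apoptotic BH3-only member of the BCL-2 family, cloned as an EcoRI fragment with both sites retained. Because the same enzyme flanks both ends, the record alone does not establish the insert's orientation. The recorded insert size of 225 bp looks short for a full Bad coding sequence, and the record does not say whether the insert is a fragment or the figure is inaccurate. The insert carries two serine-to-alanine substitutions, S112A and S136A. These remove two well-known regulatory phosphorylation sites at which survival kinase signalling normally inactivates BAD. No epitope tags or reporters are listed.

The associated publication concerns p70S6 kinase inactivating BAD to promote cell survival. A phosphorylation-deficient double mutant of this kind fits experiments that ask which serine residues mediate kinase-dependent suppression of BAD's death-promoting activity, typically by comparison with wild-type or other site mutants.
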