>Addgene plasmid #8760 | 3226 pSFFV-neo Bad S112A S136A | addgene partial sequence | sequence record 17236 | SFFV-F 5'-attgattgactgcccacctc-3'
AGGGACCACCGACCCACCGTCGGGAGGTAAGCTGGCCAGCGATCGTTTTGTCTCCGTCTCTGTCTTTGGA
ATTCGGCTATCCCGGGGCTCACTGGGAGGGGGTGGAGCCTCCTTTGCCCAAGTTTCGATCCCACCAGGAC
TGGATAATGCGCGTCCAGCCGGCGCTTTGTCGCATCTGTGTTGCAGTGCCTGCGCTCTTTGGGCGAGGAA
GTCCCTTGAAGGAACCCTCAAACTCATCGCTCATCCTTCGGAGCTCACGGCCGTAGCGCTGCGCTGCCCA
GAGATTGGGGGGAGCCGCACGCGAGCGTCCTCGAAAAGGGCTAAGCTCCTCCTCCATCCCT
